Addgene plasmid #176926: pcDNA3.1(+)_Granulin 5+linker6
Purpose: express Granulin 5 with linker 6 in mammalian cells
Depositing lab: Thomas Kukar. Depositing organization: Emory University. Publication: Intracellular Proteolysis of Progranulin Generates Stable, Lysosomal Granulins that Are Haploinsufficient in Patients with Frontotemporal Dementia Caused by GRN Mutations. Holler CJ, Taylor G, Deng Q, Kukar T. eNeuro. 2017 Aug 18;4(4). pii: eN-NWR-0100-17. doi: 10.1523/ENEURO.0100-17.2017. eCollection 2017 Jul-Aug. PubMed 28828399.
Backbone
  Vector backbone: pcDNA3.1(+)
  Vector type: Mammalian Expression
  Selectable markers: Neomycin (select with G418)
Growth in bacteria
  Bacterial resistance: Ampicillin, 100 μg/mL
  Growth temperature: 37°C
  Growth strain: DH5alpha
  Copy number: High Copy
Gene/Insert
  Gene/Insert name: Granulin 5+linker6 (alt name: GRN)
  Species: H. sapiens (human)
  Entrez Gene: GRN (a.k.a. CLN11, FTD2, GEP, GP88, PCDGF, PEPI, PGRN)
  Tag / fusion protein: Twin-Strep and FLAG tags encoded after Signal Peptide (N terminal on insert)
Terms and licenses: Academic/Nonprofit Terms; Industry Terms: Not Available to Industry
How to cite: pcDNA3.1(+)_Granulin 5+linker6 was a gift from Thomas Kukar (Addgene plasmid # 176926 ; http://n2t.net/addgene:176926 ; RRID:Addgene_176926)
