[The description below was written by a language model from this plasmid's Addgene catalogue record and pLannotate feature annotations shown in this document.]
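Description:
pcDNA3.1(+)_Granulin 5+linker6 is a mammalian expression plasmid of about 5.8 kb, built on the pcDNA3.1(+) backbone and designed to produce a defined fragment of human progranulin (GRN) in cultured cells. It is maintained in E. coli as a high-copy plasmid through a ColE1/pUC-type origin, with selection by a β-lactamase (ampicillin resistance) gene under its own promoter. An f1 origin is also present. For mammalian cells, an SV40 early promoter drives the neomycin phosphotransferase gene, followed by an SV40 polyadenylation signal, which allows G418 selection of stable transfectants. Short annotated fragments such as ble, lacI, bom and a truncated HIV-1 LTR are partial matches from automated annotation within backbone sequence rather than functional parts.

The expression cassette places the insert downstream of the human cytomegalovirus immediate early enhancer and promoter and upstream of the bovine growth hormone polyadenylation signal. A T7 promoter lies between the CMV promoter and the insert. The insert encodes granulin 5 together with the adjacent linker 6 region of progranulin, and the annotation detects it as a GRN fragment of roughly 240 nt. According to the catalogue entry, a signal peptide precedes Twin-Strep and FLAG tags at the N-terminus of the insert, so the product should enter the secretory pathway and carry the tags after signal peptide cleavage. These elements are not individually annotated in the feature table, although there is unannotated space upstream of the GRN match. The tags permit detection and affinity purification. The stated purpose is expression of this single granulin-plus-linker unit in mammalian cells, in the context of work on the intracellular processing of progranulin into lysosomal granulins and its relevance to frontotemporal dementia caused by GRN mutations.
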