Features (pLannotate 1.2.2; 20 found; start..end, strand, type, name):
     28..80      -  misc_feature   bom (fragment): basis of mobility region from pBR322
    235..614     +  enhancer       CMV enhancer: human cytomegalovirus immediate early enhancer
    615..818     +  promoter       CMV promoter: human cytomegalovirus (CMV) immediate early promoter
    814..847     +  LTR            5' LTR (truncated) (fragment): truncated 5' long terminal repeat (LTR) from HIV-1
    863..881     +  promoter       T7 promoter: promoter for bacteriophage T7 RNA polymerase
   1094..1330    +  CDS            GRN (fragment): GRN_HUMAN - Experimental evidence at protein level: Swiss-Prot protein existence level 1. [Granulin-7]: Stabilizes CTSD through interaction with CTSD leading to maintain its aspartic-type peptidase activity. From Homo sapiens (Human).
   1377..1601    +  polyA_signal   bGH poly(A) signal: bovine growth hormone polyadenylation signal
   1605..1626    +  promoter       SV40 promoter (fragment): SV40 enhancer and early promoter
   1647..2075    +  rep_origin     f1 ori (sequence partly withheld): f1 bacteriophage origin of replication; arrow indicates direction of (+) strand synthesis
   2089..2418    +  promoter       SV40 promoter: SV40 enhancer and early promoter
   2485..3276    +  CDS            neo: KKA2_KLEPN - Also known as kan, nptII. Experimental evidence at protein level: Swiss-Prot protein existence level 1. Resistance to kanamycin, neomycin, paromomycin, ribostamycin, butirosin and gentamicin B. From Klebsiella pneumoniae.
   3300..3458    +  CDS            ble (fragment): BLE_KLEPN - Experimental evidence at protein level: Swiss-Prot protein existence level 1. Binding protein with a strong affinity to the bleomycin family of antibiotics. Binds to CL990; an antimitotic-antibiotic compound. From Klebsiella pneumoniae.
   3453..3574    +  polyA_signal   SV40 poly(A) signal: SV40 polyadenylation signal
   3647..3663    -  protein_bind   lac operator: The lac repressor binds to the lac operator to inhibit transcription in E. coli. This inhibition can be relieved by adding lactose or isopropyl-β-D-thiogalactopyranoside (IPTG). lac repressor encoded by lacI
   3671..3701    -  promoter       lac promoter: promoter for the E. coli lac operon
   3716..3737    -  protein_bind   CAP binding site: CAP binding activates transcription in the presence of cAMP. E. coli catabolite activator protein
   3750..3842    -  CDS            lacI (fragment): lac repressor; lacI; The lac repressor binds to the lac operator to inhibit transcription in E. coli. This inhibition can be relieved by adding lactose or isopropyl-β-D-thiogalactopyranoside (IPTG).
   4025..4613    -  rep_origin     ori: high-copy-number ColE1/pMB1/pBR322/pUC origin of replication
   4784..5644    -  CDS            AmpR: β-lactamase; bla; confers resistance to ampicillin, carbenicillin, and related antibiotics
   5645..5749    -  promoter       AmpR promoter: bla
>Addgene plasmid #176926 | pcDNA3.1(+)_Granulin 5+linker6 | addgene full sequence | sequence record 347171 | Addgene NGS Result
GACGGATCGGGAGATCTCCCGATCCCCTATGGTGCACTCTCAGTACAATCTGCTCTGATGCCGCATAGTT
AAGCCAGTATCTGCTCCCTGCTTGTGTGTTGGAGGTCGCTGAGTAGTGCGCGAGCAAAATTTAAGCTACA
ACAAGGCAAGGCTTGACCGACAATTGCATGAAGAATCTGCTTAGGGTTAGGCGTTTTGCGCTGCTTCGCG
ATGTACGGGCCAGATATACGCGTTGACATTGATTATTGACTAGTTATTAATAGTAATCAATTACGGGGTC
ATTAGTTCATAGCCCATATATGGAGTTCCGCGTTACATAACTTACGGTAAATGGCCCGCCTGGCTGACCG
CCCAACGACCCCCGCCCATTGACGTCAATAATGACGTATGTTCCCATAGTAACGCCAATAGGGACTTTCC
ATTGACGTCAATGGGTGGAGTATTTACGGTAAACTGCCCACTTGGCAGTACATCAAGTGTATCATATGCC
AAGTACGCCCCCTATTGACGTCAATGACGGTAAATGGCCCGCCTGGCATTATGCCCAGTACATGACCTTA
TGGGACTTTCCTACTTGGCAGTACATCTACGTATTAGTCATCGCTATTACCATGGTGATGCGGTTTTGGC
AGTACATCAATGGGCGTGGATAGCGGTTTGACTCACGGGGATTTCCAAGTCTCCACCCCATTGACGTCAA
TGGGAGTTTGTTTTGGCACCAAAATCAACGGGACTTTCCAAAATGTCGTAACAACTCCGCCCCATTGACG
CAAATGGGCGGTAGGCGTGTACGGTGGGAGGTCTATATAAGCAGAGCTCTCTGGCTAACTAGAGAACCCA
CTGCTTACTGGCTTATCGAAATTAATACGACTCACTATAGGGAGACCCAAGCTGGCTAGCGTTTAAACTT
AAGCTTGCCACCATGTGGACTCTGGTGAGCTGGGTCGCCCTGACCGCTGGACTGGTGGCAGGATCCGCCT
GGTCTCACCCCCAGTTCGAGAAGGGAGGAGGAAGTGGCGGCGGAAGTGGAGGATCAGCCTGGAGCCATCC
TCAGTTTGAAAAAGGCGCTTCTGACTACAAGGACGATGACGATAAAGACGTGCCATGCGATAACGTCAGC
TCCTGTCCCTCTAGTGATACCTGCTGTCAGCTGACATCCGGAGAGTGGGGCTGCTGTCCCATCCCTGAAG
CCGTGTGCTGTTCTGACCACCAGCATTGCTGTCCCCAGGGATATACATGCGTGGCAGAGGGCCAGTGTCA
GAGGGGGTCCGAGATTGTCGCTGGGCTGGAAAAGATGCCTGCTCGGAGAGCATCACTGAGCCACCCACGG
TGACTCGAGTCTAGAGGGCCCGTTTAAACCCGCTGATCAGCCTCGACTGTGCCTTCTAGTTGCCAGCCAT
CTGTTGTTTGCCCCTCCCCCGTGCCTTCCTTGACCCTGGAAGGTGCCACTCCCACTGTCCTTTCCTAATA
AAATGAGGAAATTGCATCGCATTGTCTGAGTAGGTGTCATTCTATTCTGGGGGGTGGGGTGGGGCAGGAC
AGCAAGGGGGAGGATTGGGAAGACAATAGCAGGCATGCTGGGGATGCGGTGGGCTCTATGGCTTCTGAGG
CGGAAAGAACCAGCTGGGGCTCTAGGGGGTATCCCC
[124 nt withheld, positions 1647-1770]
C
[91 nt withheld, positions 1772-1862]
A
[49 nt withheld, positions 1864-1912]
CCTTTGACGTTGGAGTCCACGTTCTTT
[37 nt withheld, positions 1940-1976]
ACCCTATCTCGGTCTATTCTTTTGATTTATAAGGGATTTTGCCGATTTCGGCCTATTGGTTAAAAAATGA
GCTGATTTAACAAAAATTTAACGCGAATTAATTCTGTGGAATGTGTGTCAGTTAGGGTGTGGAAAGTCCC
CAGGCTCCCCAGCAGGCAGAAGTATGCAAAGCATGCATCTCAATTAGTCAGCAACCAGGTGTGGAAAGTC
CCCAGGCTCCCCAGCAGGCAGAAGTATGCAAAGCATGCATCTCAATTAGTCAGCAACCATAGTCCCGCCC
CTAACTCCGCCCATCCCGCCCCTAACTCCGCCCAGTTCCGCCCATTCTCCGCCCCATGGCTGACTAATTT
TTTTTATTTATGCAGAGGCCGAGGCCGCCTCTGCCTCTGAGCTATTCCAGAAGTAGTGAGGAGGCTTTTT
TGGAGGCCTAGGCTTTTGCAAAAAGCTCCCGGGAGCTTGTATATCCATTTTCGGATCTGATCAAGAGACA
GGATGAGGATCGTTTCGCATGATTGAACAAGATGGATTGCACGCAGGTTCTCCGGCCGCTTGGGTGGAGA
GGCTATTCGGCTATGACTGGGCACAACAGACAATCGGCTGCTCTGATGCCGCCGTGTTCCGGCTGTCAGC
GCAGGGGCGCCCGGTTCTTTTTGTCAAGACCGACCTGTCCGGTGCCCTGAATGAACTGCAGGACGAGGCA
GCGCGGCTATCGTGGCTGGCCACGACGGGCGTTCCTTGCGCAGCTGTGCTCGACGTTGTCACTGAAGCGG
GAAGGGACTGGCTGCTATTGGGCGAAGTGCCGGGGCAGGATCTCCTGTCATCTCACCTTGCTCCTGCCGA
GAAAGTATCCATCATGGCTGATGCAATGCGGCGGCTGCATACGCTTGATCCGGCTACCTGCCCATTCGAC
CACCAAGCGAAACATCGCATCGAGCGAGCACGTACTCGGATGGAAGCCGGTCTTGTCGATCAGGATGATC
TGGACGAAGAGCATCAGGGGCTCGCGCCAGCCGAACTGTTCGCCAGGCTCAAGGCGCGCATGCCCGACGG
CGAGGATCTCGTCGTGACCCATGGCGATGCCTGCTTGCCGAATATCATGGTGGAAAATGGCCGCTTTTCT
GGATTCATCGACTGTGGCCGGCTGGGTGTGGCGGACCGCTATCAGGACATAGCGTTGGCTACCCGTGATA
TTGCTGAAGAGCTTGGCGGCGAATGGGCTGACCGCTTCCTCGTGCTTTACGGTATCGCCGCTCCCGATTC
GCAGCGCATCGCCTTCTATCGCCTTCTTGACGAGTTCTTCTGAGCGGGACTCTGGGGTTCGAAATGACCG
ACCAAGCGACGCCCAACCTGCCATCACGAGATTTCGATTCCACCGCCGCCTTCTATGAAAGGTTGGGCTT
CGGAATCGTTTTCCGGGACGCCGGCTGGATGATCCTCCAGCGCGGGGATCTCATGCTGGAGTTCTTCGCC
CACCCCAACTTGTTTATTGCAGCTTATAATGGTTACAAATAAAGCAATAGCATCACAAATTTCACAAATA
AAGCATTTTTTTCACTGCATTCTAGTTGTGGTTTGTCCAAACTCATCAATGTATCTTATCATGTCTGTAT
ACCGTCGACCTCTAGCTAGAGCTTGGCGTAATCATGGTCATAGCTGTTTCCTGTGTGAAATTGTTATCCG
CTCACAATTCCACACAACATACGAGCCGGAAGCATAAAGTGTAAAGCCTGGGGTGCCTAATGAGTGAGCT
AACTCACATTAATTGCGTTGCGCTCACTGCCCGCTTTCCAGTCGGGAAACCTGTCGTGCCAGCTGCATTA
ATGAATCGGCCAACGCGCGGGGAGAGGCGGTTTGCGTATTGGGCGCTCTTCCGCTTCCTCGCTCACTGAC
TCGCTGCGCTCGGTCGTTCGGCTGCGGCGAGCGGTATCAGCTCACTCAAAGGCGGTAATACGGTTATCCA
CAGAATCAGGGGATAACGCAGGAAAGAACATGTGAGCAAAAGGCCAGCAAAAGGCCAGGAACCGTAAAAA
GGCCGCGTTGCTGGCGTTTTTCCATAGGCTCCGCCCCCCTGACGAGCATCACAAAAATCGACGCTCAAGT
CAGAGGTGGCGAAACCCGACAGGACTATAAAGATACCAGGCGTTTCCCCCTGGAAGCTCCCTCGTGCGCT
CTCCTGTTCCGACCCTGCCGCTTACCGGATACCTGTCCGCCTTTCTCCCTTCGGGAAGCGTGGCGCTTTC
TCATAGCTCACGCTGTAGGTATCTCAGTTCGGTGTAGGTCGTTCGCTCCAAGCTGGGCTGTGTGCACGAA
CCCCCCGTTCAGCCCGACCGCTGCGCCTTATCCGGTAACTATCGTCTTGAGTCCAACCCGGTAAGACACG
ACTTATCGCCACTGGCAGCAGCCACTGGTAACAGGATTAGCAGAGCGAGGTATGTAGGCGGTGCTACAGA
GTTCTTGAAGTGGTGGCCTAACTACGGCTACACTAGAAGAACAGTATTTGGTATCTGCGCTCTGCTGAAG
CCAGTTACCTTCGGAAAAAGAGTTGGTAGCTCTTGATCCGGCAAACAAACCACCGCTGGTAGCGGTGGTT
TTTTTGTTTGCAAGCAGCAGATTACGCGCAGAAAAAAAGGATCTCAAGAAGATCCTTTGATCTTTTCTAC
GGGGTCTGACGCTCAGTGGAACGAAAACTCACGTTAAGGGATTTTGGTCATGAGATTATCAAAAAGGATC
TTCACCTAGATCCTTTTAAATTAAAAATGAAGTTTTAAATCAATCTAAAGTATATATGAGTAAACTTGGT
CTGACAGTTACCAATGCTTAATCAGTGAGGCACCTATCTCAGCGATCTGTCTATTTCGTTCATCCATAGT
TGCCTGACTCCCCGTCGTGTAGATAACTACGATACGGGAGGGCTTACCATCTGGCCCCAGTGCTGCAATG
ATACCGCGAGACCCACGCTCACCGGCTCCAGATTTATCAGCAATAAACCAGCCAGCCGGAAGGGCCGAGC
GCAGAAGTGGTCCTGCAACTTTATCCGCCTCCATCCAGTCTATTAATTGTTGCCGGGAAGCTAGAGTAAG
TAGTTCGCCAGTTAATAGTTTGCGCAACGTTGTTGCCATTGCTACAGGCATCGTGGTGTCACGCTCGTCG
TTTGGTATGGCTTCATTCAGCTCCGGTTCCCAACGATCAAGGCGAGTTACATGATCCCCCATGTTGTGCA
AAAAAGCGGTTAGCTCCTTCGGTCCTCCGATCGTTGTCAGAAGTAAGTTGGCCGCAGTGTTATCACTCAT
GGTTATGGCAGCACTGCATAATTCTCTTACTGTCATGCCATCCGTAAGATGCTTTTCTGTGACTGGTGAG
TACTCAACCAAGTCATTCTGAGAATAGTGTATGCGGCGACCGAGTTGCTCTTGCCCGGCGTCAATACGGG
ATAATACCGCGCCACATAGCAGAACTTTAAAAGTGCTCATCATTGGAAAACGTTCTTCGGGGCGAAAACT
CTCAAGGATCTTACCGCTGTTGAGATCCAGTTCGATGTAACCCACTCGTGCACCCAACTGATCTTCAGCA
TCTTTTACTTTCACCAGCGTTTCTGGGTGAGCAAAAACAGGAAGGCAAAATGCCGCAAAAAAGGGAATAA
GGGCGACACGGAAATGTTGAATACTCATACTCTTCCTTTTTCAATATTATTGAAGCATTTATCAGGGTTA
TTGTCTCATGAGCGGATACATATTTGAATGTATTTAGAAAAATAAACAAATAGGGGTTCCGCGCACATTT
CCCCGAAAAGTGCCACCTGACGTC
